>Addgene plasmid #187862 | pENN.AAV.SV40-si-MAPRE1 | addgene full sequence | sequence record 370180 | Addgene NGS Result
CTGCGCGCTCGCTCGCTCACTGAGGCCGCCCGGGCAAAGCCCGGGCGTCGGGCGACCTTTGGTCGCCCGG
CCTCAGTGAGCGAGCGAGCGCGCAGAGAGGGAGTGGCCAACTCCATCACTAGGGGTTCCTTGTAGTTAAT
GATTAACCCGCCATGCTACTTATCTACGTAGCCATGCTCTAGGAAGAGTACCATTGACGTCAATAATGAC
GTATGTTCCCATAGTAACGCCAATAGGGACTTTCCATTGACGTCAATGGGTGGAGTATTTACGGTAAACT
GCCCACTTGGCAGTACATCAAGTGTATCATATGCCAAGTACGCCCCCTATTGACGTCAATGACGGTAAAT
GGCCCGCCTGGCATTATGCCCAGTACATGACCTTATGGGACTTTCCTACTTGGCAGTACATCTACGTATT
AGTCATCGCTATTACCATGGTCGAGGTGAGCCCCACGTTCTGCTTCACTCTCCCCATCTCCCCCCCCTCC
CCACCCCCAATTTTGTATTTATTTATTTTTTAATTATTTTGTGCAGCGATGGGGGCGGGGGGGGGGGGGG
GGCGCGCGCCGGGGGGGGGGGGGGGGGGGGGGGGGGGGGGSGGGGSGRGGSGGRGRGGTGCGGCGGCAGC
CAATCAGAGCGGCGCGCTCCGAAAGTTTCCTTTTATGGCGAGGCGGCGGCGGCGGCGGCCCTATAAAAAG
CGAAGCGCGCGGCGGGCGGGAGTCGCTGCGCGCTGCCTTCGCCCCGTGCCCCGCTCCGCCGCCGCCTCGC
GCCGCCCGCCCCGGCTCTGACTGACCGCGTTACTCCCACAGGTGAGCGGGCGGGACGGCCCTTCTCCTCC
GGGCTGTAATTAGCGCTTGGTTTAATGACGGCTTGTTTCTTTTCTGTGGCTGCGTGAAAGCCTTGAGGGG
CTCCGGGAGGGCCCTTTGTGCGGGGGGAGCGGCTCGGGGCTGTCCGCGGGGGGACGGCTGCCTTCGGGGG
GGRCGGGGCAGGGCGSKSTAGRGGTACCGCTAGCCTCGAGGCGACTGCCTTGRAGAAAGTGAATTGTGAA
GCCACAGAAATTCACTTTCTTTAAGGTAGCTGCCTCGAGTGACCTTCAGACCTTGGCACTGGAGGTGGCC
CGGCAGGATCCCGCCACCATGGTGAGCAAGGGCGAGGAGGTCATCAAAGAGTTCATGCGCTTCAAGGTGC
GCATGGAGGGCTCCATGAACGGCCACGAGTTCGAGATCGAGGGCGAGGGCGAGGGCCGCCCCTACGAGGG
CACCCAGACCGCCAAGCTGAAGGTGACCAAGGGCGGCCCCCTGCCCTTCGCCTGGGACATCCTGTCCCCC
CAGTTCATGTACGGCTCCAAGGCGTACGTGAAGCACCCCGCCGACATCCCCGATTACAAGAAGCTGTCCT
TCCCCGAGGGCTTCAAGTGGGAGCGCGTGATGAACTTCGAGGACGGCGGTCTGGTGACCGTGACCCAGGA
CTCCTCCCTGCAGGACGGCACGCTGATCTACAAGGTGAAGATGCGCGGCACCAACTTCCCCCCCGACGGC
CCCGTAATGCAGAAGAAGACCATGGGCTGGGAGGCCTCCACCGAGCGCCTGTACCCCCGCGACGGCGTGC
TGAAGGGCGAGATCCACCAGGCCCTGAAGCTGAAGGACGGCGGCCACTACCTGGTGGAGTTCAAGACCAT
CTACATGGCCAAGAAGCCCGTGCAACTGCCCGGCTACTACTACGTGGACACCAAGCTGGACATCACCTCC
CACAACGAGGACTACACCATCGTGGAACAGTACGAGCGCTCCGAGGGCCGCCACCACCTGTTCCTGGGGC
ATGGCACCGGCAGCACCGGCAGCGGCAGCTCCGGCACCGCCTCCTCCGAGGACAACAACATGGCCGTCAT
CAAAGAGTTCATGCGCTTCAAGGTGCGCATGGAGGGCTCCATGAACGGCCACGAGTTCGAGATCGAGGGC
GAGGGCGAGGGCCGCCCCTACGAGGGCACCCAGACCGCCAAGCTGAAGGTGACCAAGGGCGGCCCCCTGC
CCTTCGCCTGGGACATCCTGTCCCCCCAGTTCATGTACGGCTCCAAGGCGTACGTGAAGCACCCCGCCGA
CATCCCCGATTACAAGAAGCTGTCCTTCCCCGAGGGCTTCAAGTGGGAGCGCGTGATGAACTTCGAGGAC
GGCGGTCTGGTGACCGTGACCCAGGACTCCTCCCTGCAGGACGGCACGCTGATCTACAAGGTGAAGATGC
GCGGCACCAACTTCCCCCCCGACGGCCCCGTAATGCAGAAGAAGACCATGGGCTGGGAGGCCTCCACCGA
GCGCCTGTACCCCCGCGACGGCGTGCTGAAGGGCGAGATCCACCAGGCCCTGAAGCTGAAGGACGGCGGC
CGCTACCTGGTGGAGTTCAAGACCATCTACATGGCCAAGAAGCCCGTGCAACTGCCCGGCTACTACTACG
TGGACACCAAGCTGGACATCACCTCCCACAACGAGGACTACACCATCGTGGAACAGTACGAGCGCTCCGA
GGGCCGCCACCACCTGTTCCTGTACGGCATGGACGAGCTGTACAAGTAAGAATTCGAAGCTTATCGATAA
TCAACCTCTGGATTACAAAATTTGTGAAAGATTGACTGGTATTCTTAACTATGTTGCTCCTTTTACGCTA
TGTGGATACGCTGCTTTAATGCCTTTGTATCATGCTATTGCTTCCCGTATGGCTTTCATTTTCTCCTCCT
TGTATAAATCCTGGTTGCTGTCTCTTTATGAGGAGTTGTGGCCCGTTGTCAGGCAACGTGGCGTGGTGTG
CACTGTGTTTGCTGACGCAACCCCCACTGGTTGGGGCATTGCCACCACCTGTCAGCTCCTTTCCGGGACT
TTCGCTTTCCCCCTCCCTATTGCCACGGCGGAACTCATCGCCGCCTGCCTTGCCCGCTGCTGGACAGGGG
CTCGGCTGTTGGGCACTGACAATTCCGTGGTGTTGTCGGGGAAATCATCGTCCTTTCCTTGGCTGCTCGC
CTGTGTTGCCACCTGGATTCTGCGCGGGACGTCCTTCTGCTACGTCCCTTCGGCCCTCAATCCAGCGGAC
CTTCCTTCCCGCGGCCTGCTGCCGGCTCTGCGGCCTCTTCCGCGTCTTCGCCTTCGCCCTCAGACGAGTC
GGATCTCCCTTTGGGCCGCCTCCCCGCATCGATACCGTCGACCCGGGCGGCCGCTTCGAGCAGACATGAT
AAGATACATTGATGAGTTTGGACAAACCACAACTAGAATGCAGTGAAAAAAATGCTTTATTTGTGAAATT
TGTGATGCTATTGCTTTATTTGTAACCATTATAAGCTGCAATAAACAAGTTAACAACAACAATTGCATTC
ATTTTATGTTTCAGGTTCAGGGGGAGATGTGGGAGGTTTTTTAAAGCAAGTAAAACCTCTACAAATGTGG
TAAAATCGATAAGGATCTTCCTAGAGCATGGCTACGTAGATAAGTAGCATGGCGGGTTAATCATTAACTA
CAAGGAACCCCTAGTGATGGAGTTGGCCACTCCCTCTCTGCGCGCTCGCTCGCTCACTGAGGCCGGGCGA
CCAAAGGTCGCCCGACGCCCGGGCTTTGCCCGGGCGGCCTCAGTGAGCGAGCGAGCGCGCAGCTGCATTA
ATGAATCGGCCAACGCGCGGGGAGAGGCGGTTTGCGTATTGGGCGCTCTTCCGCTTCCTCGCTCACTGAC
TCGCTGCGCTCGGTCGTTCGGCTGCGGCGAGCGGTATCAGCTCACTCAAAGGCGGTAATACGGTTATCCA
CAGAATCAGGGGATAACGCAGGAAAGAACATGTGAGCAAAAGGCCAGCAAAAGGCCAGGAACCGTAAAAA
GGCCGCGTTGCTGGCGTTTTTCCATAGGCTCCGCCCCCCTGACGAGCATCACAAAAATCGACGCTCAAGT
CAGAGGTGGCGAAACCCGACAGGACTATAAAGATACCAGGCGTTTCCCCCTGGAAGCTCCCTCGTGCGCT
CTCCTGTTCCGACCCTGCCGCTTACCGGATACCTGTCCGCCTTTCTCCCTTCGGGAAGCGTGGCGCTTTC
TCATAGCTCACGCTGTAGGTATCTCAGTTCGGTGTAGGTCGTTCGCTCCAAGCTGGGCTGTGTGCACGAA
CCCCCCGTTCAGCCCGACCGCTGCGCCTTATCCGGTAACTATCGTCTTGAGTCCAACCCGGTAAGACACG
ACTTATCGCCACTGGCAGCAGCCACTGGTAACAGGATTAGCAGAGCGAGGTATGTAGGCGGTGCTACAGA
GTTCTTGAAGTGGTGGCCTAACTACGGCTACACTAGAAGAACAGTATTTGGTATCTGCGCTCTGCTGAAG
CCAGTTACCTTCGGAAAAAGAGTTGGTAGCTCTTGATCCGGCAAACAAACCACCGCTGGTAGCGGTGGTT
TTTTTGTTTGCAAGCAGCAGATTACGCGCAGAAAAAAAGGATCTCAAGAAGATCCTTTGATCTTTTCTAC
GGGGTCTGACGCTCAGTGGAACGAAAACTCACGTTAAGGGATTTTGGTCATGAGATTATCAAAAAGGATC
TTCACCTAGATCCTTTTAAATTAAAAATGAAGTTTTAAATCAATCTAAAGTATATATGAGTAAACTTGGT
CTGACAGTTACCAATGCTTAATCAGTGAGGCACCTATCTCAGCGATCTGTCTATTTCGTTCATCCATAGT
TGCCTGACTCCCCGTCGTGTAGATAACTACGATACGGGAGGGCTTACCATCTGGCCCCAGTGCTGCAATG
ATACCGCGAGACCCACGCTCACCGGCTCCAGATTTATCAGCAATAAACCAGCCAGCCGGAAGGGCCGAGC
GCAGAAGTGGTCCTGCAACTTTATCCGCCTCCATCCAGTCTATTAATTGTTGCCGGGAAGCTAGAGTAAG
TAGTTCGCCAGTTAATAGTTTGCGCAACGTTGTTGCCATTGCTACAGGCATCGTGGTGTCACGCTCGTCG
TTTGGTATGGCTTCATTCAGCTCCGGTTCCCAACGATCAAGGCGAGTTACATGATCCCCCATGTTGTGCA
AAAAAGCGGTTAGCTCCTTCGGTCCTCCGATCGTTGTCAGAAGTAAGTTGGCCGCAGTGTTATCACTCAT
GGTTATGGCAGCACTGCATAATTCTCTTACTGTCATGCCATCCGTAAGATGCTTTTCTGTGACTGGTGAG
TACTCAACCAAGTCATTCTGAGAATAGTGTATGCGGCGACCGAGTTGCTCTTGCCCGGCGTCAATACGGG
ATAATACCGCGCCACATAGCAGAACTTTAAAAGTGCTCATCATTGGAAAACGTTCTTCGGGGCGAAAACT
CTCAAGGATCTTACCGCTGTTGAGATCCAGTTCGATGTAACCCACTCGTGCACCCAACTGATCTTCAGCA
TCTTTTACTTTCACCAGCGTTTCTGGGTGAGCAAAAACAGGAAGGCAAAATGCCGCAAAAAAGGGAATAA
GGGCGACACGGAAATGTTGAATACTCATACTCTTCCTTTTTCAATATTATTGAAGCATTTATCAGGGTTA
TTGTCTCATGAGCGGATACATATTTGAATGTATTTAGAAAAATAAACAAATAGGGGTTCCGCGCACATTT
CCCCGAAAAGTGCCACCTAAATTGTAAGCGTTAATATTTTGTTAAAATTCGCGTTAAATTTTTGTTAAAT
CAGCTCATTTTTTAACCAATAGGCCGAAATCGGCAAAATCCCTTATAAATCAAAAGAATAGACCGAGATA
GGGT
[37 nt withheld, positions 5745-5781]
AAAGAACGTGGACTCCAACGTCAAAGG
[49 nt withheld, positions 5809-5857]
T
[91 nt withheld, positions 5859-5949]
G
[124 nt withheld, positions 5951-6074]
CCCATTCGCCATTCAGGCTGCGCAACTGTTGGGAAGGGCGATCGGTGCGGGCCTCTTCGCTATTACGCCA
G
Features (pLannotate 1.2.2; 16 found; start..end, strand, type, name):
    191..439     +  enhancer       CMV enhancer (fragment): human cytomegalovirus immediate early enhancer
    441..718     +  promoter       chicken β-actin promoter: No description available
    719..854     +  intron         hybrid intron (fragment): hybrid between chicken β-actin (CBA) and minute virus of mice (MMV) introns (Gray et al., 2011)
    943..995     +  intron         chimeric intron (fragment): chimera between introns from chicken β-actin and rabbit β-globin
   1139..2568    +  CDS            tdTomato (fragment): tandem dimeric (pseudo-monomeric) derivative of DsRed (Shaner et al., 2004) mammalian codon-optimized
   2589..3177    +  misc_feature   WPRE: woodchuck hepatitis virus posttranscriptional regulatory element
   3220..3341    -  polyA_signal   SV40 poly(A) signal: SV40 polyadenylation signal
   3364..3432    -  CDS            large T antigen (fragment): large T antigen from SV40 (simian virus 40)
   3503..3636    +  repeat_region  AAV2 ITR: inverted terminal repeat of adeno-associated virus serotype 2 inverted
   3630..3686    -  CDS            lacI (fragment): lac repressor; lacI; The lac repressor binds to the lac operator to inhibit transcription in E. coli. This inhibition can be relieved by adding lactose or isopropyl-β-D-thiogalactopyranoside (IPTG).
   3869..4457    -  rep_origin     ori: high-copy-number ColE1/pMB1/pBR322/pUC origin of replication
   4628..5488    -  CDS            AmpR: β-lactamase; bla; confers resistance to ampicillin, carbenicillin, and related antibiotics
   5489..5593    -  promoter       AmpR promoter: bla
   5646..6074    -  rep_origin     f1 ori (sequence partly withheld): f1 bacteriophage origin of replication; arrow indicates direction of (+) strand synthesis
   6079..3       -  CDS            lacZα (fragment) (across the origin): LacZα fragment of β-galactosidase; lacZ fragment
   6143..130     -  repeat_region  AAV2 ITR (fragment) (across the origin): inverted terminal repeat of adeno-associated virus serotype 2 inverted
