[The description below was written by a language model from this plasmid's Addgene catalogue record and pLannotate feature annotations shown in this document.]
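Description:
pENN.AAV.SV40-si-MAPRE1 is an AAV transfer plasmid built on the pENN.AAV.SV40 backbone and described by the depositor as a human siRNA-expressing construct targeting MAPRE1, the gene encoding the microtubule plus-end binding protein EB1. It is propagated in E. coli through a high-copy ColE1/pUC-type origin and selected with ampicillin via a β-lactamase gene under its own promoter. An f1 phage origin is also present, along with small residual fragments of lacZα and lacI from earlier cloning vectors. Use of a recombination-deficient strain is consistent with the need to keep the AAV repeats intact.

The region to be packaged is flanked by AAV2 inverted terminal repeats, one annotated as complete and the other as a fragment spanning the sequence origin. These ITRs provide the signals for genome replication and encapsidation when rep, cap and helper functions are supplied in trans. Between them lies a CAG-like expression unit: a CMV enhancer fragment, the chicken β-actin promoter and fragments of hybrid/chimeric introns, followed by a tdTomato coding sequence (annotated as a fragment), a WPRE to boost transcript stability and expression, and an SV40 polyadenylation signal with an adjoining remnant of large T antigen sequence. The red fluorescent reporter should mark transfected or transduced cells.

The feature table does not annotate the MAPRE1-targeting siRNA element itself, nor any dedicated Pol III promoter, so its position and how it is transcribed are not stated in the record; the cloning sites are also unknown. The construct is presumably intended for knockdown of EB1 in human cells, with fluorescence tracking.
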