Addgene plasmid #187862: pENN.AAV.SV40-si-MAPRE1
Purpose: a human siRNA-expressing plasmid targeting MAPRE1
Depositing lab: Yan Zeng. Depositing organization: Nanjing Agricultural University.
Backbone
  Vector backbone: pENN.AAV.SV40
  Vector type: AAV
Growth in bacteria
  Bacterial resistance: Ampicillin, 100 μg/mL
  Growth temperature: 37°C
  Growth strain: NEB Stable
  Copy number: High Copy
Gene/Insert
  Gene/Insert name: si-MAPRE1
  gRNA/shRNA sequence: UGCCUUGAAGAAAGUGAAUU
  Species: H. sapiens (human)
  Entrez Gene: MAPRE1 (a.k.a. EB1)
  Cloning method: Restriction Enzyme; 5′ cloning site unknown (unknown if destroyed)
Terms and licenses: Academic/Nonprofit Terms; Industry Terms: Not Available to Industry
How to cite: pENN.AAV.SV40-si-MAPRE1 was a gift from Yan Zeng (Addgene plasmid # 187862 ; http://n2t.net/addgene:187862 ; RRID:Addgene_187862)
